Addgene plasmid #15907: pRK5myc Cdc42 N17
Depositing lab: Alan Hall. Depositing organization: University College London. Publication: Rho GTPases control polarity, protrusion, and adhesion during cell movement. Nobes CD, Hall A. J Cell Biol. 1999 Mar 22. 144(6):1235-44. 10.1083/jcb.144.6.1235 PubMed 10087266.
Backbone
  Vector backbone: pRK5-myc
  Backbone size w/o insert (bp): 4750
  Vector type: Mammalian Expression
Growth in bacteria
  Bacterial resistance: Ampicillin, 100 μg/mL
  Growth temperature: 37°C
  Growth strain: DH5alpha
  Copy number: High Copy
Gene/Insert
  Gene/Insert name: Cdc42 (placental isoform) (alt name: Cdc42)
  Species: H. sapiens (human)
  Insert size (bp): 600
  Mutation: T17N
  Entrez Gene: CDC42 (a.k.a. CDC42Hs, G25K, TKS)
  Tag / fusion protein: myc (N terminal on backbone)
  Cloning method: Restriction Enzyme; 5′ cloning site BamHI (not destroyed); 3′ cloning site EcoRI (not destroyed)
  Sequencing primers: 5′ SP6
Terms and licenses: Academic/Nonprofit Terms; Industry Terms: Not Available to Industry
Depositor comments: Dominant negative version of Cdc42 (G25K isoform)
How to cite: pRK5myc Cdc42 N17 was a gift from Alan Hall (Addgene plasmid # 15907 ; http://n2t.net/addgene:15907 ; RRID:Addgene_15907)
