[The description below was written by a language model from this plasmid's Addgene catalogue record.]
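Description:
pRK5myc Cdc42 N17 is a mammalian expression plasmid built on the pRK5-myc backbone (about 4.75 kb without insert). It carries an approximately 600 bp human CDC42 coding sequence cloned between BamHI and EcoRI sites, both of which are preserved. It is maintained in E. coli as a high-copy plasmid under ampicillin selection. The record gives no feature table and does not name the promoter, polyadenylation signal or origin of replication, although an SP6 primer site is listed upstream of the insert for sequencing. No mammalian selection marker is listed, so the record does not indicate whether stable selection is possible.

The insert is catalogued as the placental isoform of Cdc42, while the depositor comment calls it the G25K isoform. The record does not resolve this difference. The backbone supplies an N-terminal myc epitope fused in frame, which allows the expressed protein to be detected by immunofluorescence or immunoblotting and distinguished from endogenous Cdc42.

The coding sequence carries the T17N substitution, which the depositor describes as a dominant negative version. Mutations at this position in Ras-family small GTPases generally favour the inactive, GDP-bound or nucleotide-free state. Such mutants are thought to sequester upstream guanine nucleotide exchange factors, which blocks activation of the endogenous protein. The construct is therefore a tool for inhibiting Cdc42 signalling in cultured mammalian cells. The associated publication concerns how Rho-family GTPases control polarity, protrusion and adhesion during cell movement.
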