>Addgene plasmid #15907 | pRK5myc Cdc42 N17 | addgene partial sequence | sequence record 22302 | SP6 5'-ATTTAGGTGACACTATAG-3'
GCTTTNCTCCGGTGTCACTCCCAGGTCCAACTGCACCTCGGTTCTATCGATTGAATTGGCCACCATGGAG
CAGAAGCTGATCTCCGAGGAGGACCTGGGATCCCAGACAATTAAGTGTGTTGTTGTGGGCGATGGCGCCG
TTGGTAAAAACTGTCTCCTGATATCCTACACAACAAACAAATTTCCATCGGAGTATGTACCGACTGTTTT
TGACAACTATGCAGTCACAGTTATGATTGGTGGAGAACCATATACTCTTGGACTTTTTGATACTGCAGGG
CAAGAGGATTATGACAGATTACGACCGCTGAGTTATCCACAAACAGATGTATTTCTAGTCTGTTTTTCAG
TGGTCTCTCCATCTTCATTTGAAAACGTGAAAGAAAAGTGGGTGCCTGAGATAACTCACCACTGTCCAAA
GACTCCTTTCTTGCTTGTTGGGACTCAAATTGATCTCAGAGATGACCCCTCTACTATTGAGAAACTTGCC
AAGAACAAACAGAAGCCTATCACTCCAGAGACTGCTGAAAAGCTGGCCCGTGACCTGAAGGCTGTCAAGT
ATGTGGAGTGTTCTGCACTTACACAGAGAGGTCTGAAGAATGTGTTTGATGAGGCTATCCTAGCTGCCCT
CGAGCCTCCGGAAACTCAACCCAAAAGGAAGTGCTGTATATTCTAAGACGCNNTGCAGAAGCNTNGGCCG
CCATGGCCCAACTTGCCATATTGCAGCTTATAAATGGGTTACNAATAAACCAATNCCATCACAAATTTCC
CCAAATAAAGCATTTTT
